>Addgene plasmid #1136 | pJLI-SUP35 R2E2 | depositor full sequence | sequence record 6 | Author sequence
TCGCGCGTTTCGGTGATGACGGTGAAAACCTCTGACACATGCAGCTCCCGGAGACGGTCACAGCTTGTCT
GTAAGCGGATGCCGGGAGCAGACAAGCCCGTCAGGGCGCGTCAGCGGGTGTTGGCGGGTGTCGGGGCTGG
CTTAACTATGCGGCATCAGAGCAGATTGTACTGAGAGTGCACCATACCACAGCTTTTCAATTCAATTCAT
CATTTTTTTTTTATTCTTTTTTTTGATTTCGGTTTCTTTGAAATTTTTTTGATTCGGTAATCTCCGAACA
GAAGGAAGAACGAAGGAAGGAGCACAGACTTAGATTGGTATATATACGCATATGTAGTGTTGAAGAAACA
TGAAATTGCCCAGTATTCTTAACCCAACTGCACAGAACAAAAACCTGCAGGAAACGAAGATAAATCATGT
CGAAAGCTACATATAAGGAACGTGCTGCTACTCATCCTAGTCCTGTTGCTGCCAAGCTATTTAATATCAT
GCACGAAAAGCAAACAAACTTGTGTGCTTCATTGGATGTTCGTACCACCAAGGAATTACTGGAGTTAGTT
GAAGCATTAGGTCCCAAAATTTGTTTACTAAAAACACATGTGGATATCTTGACTGATTTTTCCATGGAGG
GCACAGTTAAGCCGCTAAAGGCATTATCCGCCAAGTACAATTTTTTACTCTTCGAAGACAGAAAATTTGC
TGACATTGGTAATACAGTCAAATTGCAGTACTCTGCGGGTGTATACAGAATAGCAGAATGGGCAGACATT
ACGAATGCACACGGTGTGGTGGGCCCAGGTATTGTTAGCGGTTTGAAGCAGGCGGCAGAAGAAGTAACAA
AGGAACCTAGAGGCCTTTTGATGTTAGCAGAATTGTCATGCAAGGGCTCCCTATCTACTGGAGAATATAC
TAAGGGTACTGTTGACATTGCGAAGAGCGACAAAGATTTTGTTATCGGCTTTATTGCTCAAAGAGACATG
GGTGGAAGAGATGAAGGTTACGATTGGTTGATTATGACACCCGGTGTGGGTTTAGATGACAAGGGAGACG
CATTGGGTCAACAGTATAGAACCGTGGATGATGTGGTCTCTACAGGATCTGACATTATTATTGTTGGAAG
AGGACTATTTGCAAAGGGAAGGGATGCTAAGGTAGAGGGTGAACGTTACAGAAAAGCAGGCTGGGAAGCA
TATTTGAGAAGATGCGGCCAGCAAAACTAAAAAACTGTATTATAAGTAAATGCATGTATACTAAACTCAC
AAATTAGAGCTTCAATTTAATTATATCAGTTATTACCCTATGCGGTGTGAAATACCGCACAGATGCGTAA
GGAGAAAATACCGCATCAGGAAATTGTAAACGTTAATATTTTGTTAAAATTCGCGTTAAATTTTTGTTAA
ATCAGCTCATTTTTTAACCAATAGGCCGAAATCGGCAAAATCCCTTATAAATCAAAAGAATAGACCGAGA
TAGGGT
[37 nt withheld, positions 1477-1513]
AAAGAACGTGGACTCCAACGTCAAAGG
[49 nt withheld, positions 1541-1589]
T
[91 nt withheld, positions 1591-1681]
G
[124 nt withheld, positions 1683-1806]
CGCGCCATTCGCCATTCAGGCTGCGCAACTGTTGGGAAGGGCGATCGGTGCGGGCCTCTTCGCTATTACG
CCAGCTGGCGAAAGGGGGATGTGCTGCAAGGCGATTAAGTTGGGTAACGCCAGGGTTTTCCCAGTCACGA
CGTTGTAAAACGACGGCCAGTGAATTGTAATACGACTCACTATAGGGCGAATTGGAGCTCCACCGCGGTG
AAAAGAGTCAGTGAGACGACGACTTCAGGATCTTTGGGTTTCAGGATATGTGGCATGAAAATACAGAAAA
ATCCCTCTGTGCTGAATCAGCTTTCGCTCGAATATTACGAAGAAGAAGCAGACAGTGATTATATCTTTAT
AAACAAATTGTATGGTCGTTCAAGAACCGATCAAAATGTTTCAGATGCAATTGAACTTTATTTTAACAAT
CCTCATCTGTCGGATGCGAGAAAGCATCAACTGAAGAAAACATTTTTGAAAAGATTGCAGTTGTTTTATA
ATACTATGCTAGAAGAAGAAGTTAGAATGATATCAAGTAGTCTTTTGTTTATTTACGAAGGAGACCCGGA
GCGATGGGAATTACTAAATGATGTTGACAAACTTATGCGAGATGATTTTATAGACGATGATGACGACGAT
GATGATAATGATGATGATGATGATGATGATGCCGAGGGAAGCAGCGAAGGACCAAAGGACAAAAAAACAA
CTGGTTCTTTGAGTTCCATGTCACTAATAGATTTTGCACATTCTGAAATAACGCCGGGGAAGGGTTATGA
TGAAAACGTGATTGAAGGAGTTGAAACCTTGCTAGATATTTTTATGAAATTCTAGATATATTGAGAGGTG
AAGTTTACCTTGTTTATGGTATATGGTACAAAAAGAACTAAACTAATTATACGTCTATATATATATATAT
ATATATAACAGCTTTATTAAACCTTGTTTTTTAATATAGAAGAAAATGCTTTATGATCGGTATTATTGTG
TTTGCATTTACTTATGTTTGCAAGAAATGGATCCTTACTCGGCAATTTTAACAATTTTACCAATTGCTAT
TGTGGTACCTTGATCTCTCAAAGTGAATCTACCTAATTGAGGGTAATCTTGGTAAGTTTCCACACAAACT
GGAGCTTCAGTTTCTAAAACAGCGATGACCTTCATACCCTTCTTAGCAAAAGCAGGTGGTTTCTTTGACT
TACGGTTGGTACCCTTTTCTAATTTGTGCAATAACTTAACAATATGTACCTCTTCAATTGCTGTATGAAC
ATGCATAACACATGAAAAACCGGCTGCTATGATAGATTTTAATTCTACAATAGCAATTTGAGCTACAAAC
TTGGTAACACTCTTGATAGGGTTCTTTGGCGATGTTAGTACAAAACCTGGTGAAATGTCTTCTTCTTCAA
CACCTTTGATTCTTAGTTTAACTTGCTCACCACACATAGCCATATCAACTTCATTTTCAGTTTCGTTGTA
AATATTTTGAATTTCCACAGCGGTTTTGTTAGGCATCAGTAGGGTGGATTGACCCTTTTTGATATGACCG
GATTCAATTTTACCTTCAACGATGGTACCTAGATCCTTCATCTTAGCGGCAATAGGCAACATGAATGGAG
CATTGATGTGACGGTCGACGTGGTTCATTGTATCCAGATATTCTAACAGAGTTGGGCCGGTGTACCATGG
GCATTCTTTTGGATCTACGTGATCTTTCAAATTTGCACCACTGTAGCCGGATACTGGCATAAATACAACG
TCTGTCTTAATGTTGTAACCAATTGCTCTCAAGAAATTGCTGACATTACTCACACATTGGTCGTAACGTT
CCTTAGACCAGTTAACGGTTGGGTCATCCATCTTATTTACGACGACAACCATCTTATTAACACCTTGGGT
CTTGGCCAATAGGGCGTGTTCACGAGTTTGACCACCTCTCTCAAAACCGGTTTCGTACTCACCCTTTCTG
GCGGAAATGACCAAAACACCAACATCAGCTTGAGAAGCACCACCGATCATCTCGGAAACGTACATTTTAT
GACCAGGAGCATCCAATATGGTATAACGCCTTTTTTCAGTTTCAAAGTAGGCCTTACCAACTTCGATAGT
CTTACCATCATTTCTTTCTTCTTTGTTGGTATCCATGACCCATGACAAGTACCAACCTTGTCTGCCTGCA
TCCTTGGCTTCTCTTTCATATTTCTCAATAGTTCTCTTATCCACAGAGCCAGTCAAGTATAGTAGATTAC
CACCCATAGTAGATTTACCGGCATCAACATGACCCATGAAAATTAAAGAAACGTGATCTTTACCACCAAA
CATATCGTTAACAACTTCGTCATCCACTTCTTCTTCCTGTTCCTTGATCAAGGCATCAGCACTGGTAACA
TTGGCATTGTTGGTATTATGTGTTGATTCAGAGATTTTAAGGTCTTCTACCTTTGGAAGTTCCGATTTTT
CCTCCGTCTTTTCTTCAGTCTGGACTGGTTTCTCCTCCTTTTTAACTGGTTCTTCGACCTTTGTTGGCTC
TTTAGTTGGTTCTTTGGTTTCAGCAGACTTCTCTTCCTCTTTCTTATCAGATTCGGCAGGTTTTGTGCCA
ACCTTCTTGGTAGCATTGGCCAACTTGATACCGGAACTGGAGACAAGCTTCAAAGTCTTCTTTGGTTTGG
GAGCGGCCTGCTTTTGTTGCTTTTGAAAGTCGTTCAAAGACATGAATTCACCTTGAGACTGTGGTTGGAA
ACCAGCTTGATATCCTTGCAAATTGTTATTGTAGTTGAAGTTTTTGTAATTTCCACGGCCACCTTGTGGA
TTGAATTGCTGCTGATAACCGCCTTGAGGATTGTACTGTTGATAGCCTCCTTGAGGATTATACTGTTGCT
GGTAACCGGCGTCGGGATTGTACTGTTGATAGCCACCTTGGGGATTGTACTGTTGATAGCCACCTTGGGG
ATTGTACTGTTGATAGCCACCTTGTTGGTACCCAGAATAACCTTGGTAATTTTGGTAGTACCCACCTGCA
GGTTGGGCTTGAGCATTGTAAGCTTGATAACCTTGGTATCTGTTGTTACCTTGTTGTTGGTTACCGTTCT
GGCTGTATTGCTGGTAGTTTTGCTGATTGTTGCCTTGGTTTGAATCCGACATGAATTCTGTTGCTAGTGG
GCAGATATAGATGTTATTCCGAGCAAGTCGATGAAGAAACCGCTTTTTGTTACAGTACAATGGAGTCTTT
CAAGAGAAGATGTACCAATATACACTACACTCTTCAGAAGCAATGGGAGCTTTGGTCGAGTGAAAAAAAA
ATTTTCTCCATAAAGAAAGATCATATTATACGATGATGTAAGATATAATACCCGGTTGTAATGTACATTT
AAGAGCAAGGTAAGAAGTGACAATAACTTCTGTATGATCTTAGCATGTACCTCTTTTGGTGGGCTGAGAA
CTAAGATTCATCTTTTTGCGGAAGAATTTTGCTATGAACTTCACAACTTTATGAAGTGGTTTAAGAGAAT
TACAAAAGAAATGACACAGACTCGAACACTGTGACGCGTCGTCTTAGTAAAAAATAATAATTTGAGTCAA
ATAGCGCAGCTAATGCGAAACAAAGAAATGAAGCATATACCATTCGTTGTATGATTTTTGTGTGGTTGAC
AGATATTCTGCCGAAATTTTAACGCTTATTATAAATATAAATGTATGTATGTGTGTATAAACAGATACGA
TATTCAATTTTCTACCGTAGGGTTGGGATTTTCTTCAAACTCCAATTCTTCGTCGGGTATTTCCTCAATG
GCGATCCTCTTTTTTGGCTTCGGCTTTTCAGTGTCATTGACAATTTTAGGCACCTTAATTTGTAGTAGAC
CGTTGTTGTAAGTAGCTTTAATTTCTTCGTCCTTAATGCGTGGCAGCACGGGGAATTTAACGGTTCTCTC
AAACGCACCATATTTTAGTTCCGTGATCTTCAAGAATTTTTCATCAATGCCCACTCTGTCTTCGATCTTA
CCCTTGATGAGCATCTCATGAGAAGATGGATGGTAATCAATGTGGAAAGCCCTAGAGTTAGCACCTGGTA
ACGCAAGAACAACTACGTAAGTGTCCTCGGTATCATAGACATTCACTTCTGGTGAAAATGGTAAGTCCAT
TCTCGTTTCAGGCTTGGATACTTGTAACGGGTCAGGTATTGGGGAAGGCGCTTGTAGGTGAGCGAACGAT
GAAGATTTTTTGGCTAATGGTGGTCTCGACGATTCCTCCAGCTGATTCAAAGGTTTTTCTTTGTTGGTTT
CGCCAGCTTCCTCTTTGGGTGCTTCAGACTTATCCTTCTTATCCTTTTCTTCTCCCTTTTCGCCCTCCTG
TTCGGTATTTGCTTCAATTTCTGGTTCAGTGCCTTCATATGGTGGAACACCTATTAACGCGGTTAATAAG
TCGTTTAAACTGTTTGCCTGTTGGTTGGTCCTATTATTCCTGGCAGTATTACAATGGTAATATGATGGAT
ATCTTCTCGAGGGGGGGCCCGGTACCCAGCTTTTGTTCCCTTTAGTGAGGGTTAATTCCGAGCTTGGCGT
AATCATGGTCATAGCTGTTTCCTGTGTGAAATTGTTATCCGCTCACAATTCCACACAACATACGAGCCGG
AAGCATAAAGTGTAAAGCCTGGGGTGCCTAATGAGTGAGGTAACTCACATTAATTGCGTTGCGCTCACTG
CCCGCTTTCCAGTCGGGAAACCTGTCGTGCCAGCTGCATTAATGAATCGGCCAACGCGCGGGGAGAGGCG
GTTTGCGTATTGGGCGCTCTTCCGCTTCCTCGCTCACTGACTCGCTGCGCTCGGTCGTTCGGCTGCGGCG
AGCGGTATCAGCTCACTCAAAGGCGGTAATACGGTTATCCACAGAATCAGGGGATAACGCAGGAAAGAAC
ATGTGAGCAAAAGGCCAGCAAAAGGCCAGGAACCGTAAAAAGGCCGCGTTGCTGGCGTTTTTCCATAGGC
TCCGCCCCCCTGACGAGCATCACAAAAATCGACGCTCAAGTCAGAGGTGGCGAAACCCGACAGGACTATA
AAGATACCAGGCGTTTCCCCCTGGAAGCTCCCTCGTGCGCTCTCCTGTTCCGACCCTGCCGCTTACCGGA
TACCTGTCCGCCTTTCTCCCTTCGGGAAGCGTGGCGCTTTCTCATAGCTCACGCTGTAGGTATCTCAGTT
CGGTGTAGGTCGTTCGCTCCAAGCTGGGCTGTGTGCACGAACCCCCCGTTCAGCCCGACCGCTGCGCCTT
ATCCGGTAACTATCGTCTTGAGTCCAACCCGGTAAGACACGACTTATCGCCACTGGCAGCAGCCACTGGT
AACAGGATTAGCAGAGCGAGGTATGTAGGCGGTGCTACAGAGTTCTTGAAGTGGTGGCCTAACTACGGCT
ACACTAGAAGGACAGTATTTGGTATCTGCGCTCTGCTGAAGCCAGTTACCTTCGGAAAAAGAGTTGGTAG
CTCTTGATCCGGCAAACAAACCACCGCTGGTAGCGGTGGTTTTTTTGTTTGCAAGCAGCAGATTACGCGC
AGAAAAAAAGGATCTCAAGAAGATCCTTTGATCTTTTCTACGGGGTCTGACGCTCAGTGGAACGAAAACT
CACGTTAAGGGATTTTGGTCATGAGATTATCAAAAAGGATCTTCACCTAGATCCTTTTAAATTAAAAATG
AAGTTTTAAATCAATCTAAAGTATATATGAGTAAACTTGGTCTGACAGTTACCAATGCTTAATCAGTGAG
GCACCTATCTCAGCGATCTGTCTATTTCGTTCATCCATAGTTGCCTGACTCCCCGTCGTGTAGATAACTA
CGATACGGGAGGGCTTACCATCTGGCCCCAGTGCTGCAATGATACCGCGAGACCCACGCTCACCGGCTCC
AGATTTATCAGCAATAAACCAGCCAGCCGGAAGGGCCGAGCGCAGAAGTGGTCCTGCAACTTTATCCGCC
TCCATCCAGTCTATTAATTGTTGCCGGGAAGCTAGAGTAAGTAGTTCGCCAGTTAATAGTTTGCGCAACG
TTGTTGCCATTGCTACAGGCATCGTGGTGTCACGCTCGTCGTTTGGTATGGCTTCATTCAGCTCCGGTTC
CCAACGATCAAGGCGAGTTACATGATCCCCCATGTTGTGCAAAAAAGCGGTTAGCTCCTTCGGTCCTCCG
ATCGTTGTCAGAAGTAAGTTGGCCGCAGTGTTATCACTCATGGTTATGGCAGCACTGCATAATTCTCTTA
CTGTCATGCCATCCGTAAGATGCTTTTCTGTGACTGGTGAGTACTCAACCAAGTCATTCTGAGAATAGTG
TATGCGGCGACCGAGTTGCTCTTGCCCGGCGTCAATACGGGATAATACCGCGCCACATAGCAGAACTTTA
AAAGTGCTCATCATTGGAAAACGTTCTTCGGGGCGAAAACTCTCAAGGATCTTACCGCTGTTGAGATCCA
GTTCGATGTAACCCACTCGTGCACCCAACTGATCTTCAGCATCTTTTACTTTCACCAGCGTTTCTGGGTG
AGCAAAAACAGGAAGGCAAAATGCCGCAAAAAAGGGAATAAGGGCGACACGGAAATGTTGAATACTCATA
CTCTTCCTTTTTCAATATTATTGAAGCATTTATCAGGGTTATTGTCTCATGAGCGGATACATATTTGAAT
GTATTTAGAAAAATAAACAAATAGGGGTTCCGCGCACATTTCCCCGAAAAGTGCCACCTGACGTCTAAGA
AACCATTATTATCATGACATTAACCTATAAAAATAGGCGTATCACGAGGCCCTTTCGTC
Features (pLannotate 1.2.2; 19 found; start..end, strand, type, name):
    137..186     +  misc_feature   bom (fragment): basis of mobility region from pBR322
    201..416     +  promoter       URA3 promoter: S. cerevisiae URA3
    417..1220    +  CDS            URA3: orotidine-5'-phosphate decarboxylase, required for uracil biosynthesis; S. cerevisiae URA3; yeast auxotrophic marker, counterselectable with 5-fluoroorotic acid (5-FOA)
   1299..1350    +  misc_feature   bom (fragment): basis of mobility region from pBR322
   1351..1806    -  rep_origin     f1 ori (sequence partly withheld): f1 bacteriophage origin of replication; arrow indicates direction of (+) strand synthesis
   1814..1971    -  CDS            lacZα (fragment): LacZα fragment of β-galactosidase; lacZ fragment
   1974..1992    +  promoter       T7 promoter: promoter for bacteriophage T7 RNA polymerase
   2017..2628    +  CDS            ARG82 (fragment): IPMK_YEAST - Also known as ARGR3, GSL3 From Saccharomyces cerevisiae (strain ATCC 204508 / S288c) (Baker's yeast).
   2824..4938    -  CDS            SUP35: ERF3_YEAST - Also known as GST1, PNM2, SAL3, SUF12, SUP2. Experimental evidence at protein level: Swiss-Prot protein existence level 1. Involved in translation termination. Stimulates the activity of ERF1. Binds guanine nucleotides. Recruited by polyadenylate-binding protein PAB1 to poly(A)-tails of mRNAs. Interaction with PAB1 is also required for regulation of normal mRNA decay through translation termination-coupled poly(A) shortening. From Saccharomyces cerevisiae (strain ATCC 204508 / S288c) (Baker's yeast).
   5523..6296    -  CDS            HSP42 (fragment): HSP42_YEAST - Experimental evidence at protein level: Swiss-Prot protein existence level 1. From Saccharomyces cerevisiae (strain ATCC 204508 / S288c) (Baker's yeast).
   6325..6343    -  promoter       T3 promoter: promoter for bacteriophage T3 RNA polymerase
   6388..6404    -  protein_bind   lac operator: The lac repressor binds to the lac operator to inhibit transcription in E. coli. This inhibition can be relieved by adding lactose or isopropyl-β-D-thiogalactopyranoside (IPTG). lac repressor encoded by lacI
   6412..6442    -  promoter       lac promoter: promoter for the E. coli lac operon
   6457..6478    -  protein_bind   CAP binding site: CAP binding activates transcription in the presence of cAMP. E. coli catabolite activator protein
   6491..6583    -  CDS            lacI (fragment): lac repressor; lacI; The lac repressor binds to the lac operator to inhibit transcription in E. coli. This inhibition can be relieved by adding lactose or isopropyl-β-D-thiogalactopyranoside (IPTG).
   6766..7354    -  rep_origin     ori: high-copy-number ColE1/pMB1/pBR322/pUC origin of replication
   7525..8385    -  CDS            AmpR: β-lactamase; bla; confers resistance to ampicillin, carbenicillin, and related antibiotics
   8386..8490    -  promoter       AmpR promoter: bla
   8585..35      +  CDS            rop (fragment) (across the origin): Rop protein, which maintains plasmids at low copy number; rop
