[The description below was written by a language model from this plasmid's Addgene catalogue record and pLannotate feature annotations shown in this document.]
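Description:
pJLI-SUP35 R2E2 is a yeast integrating plasmid built on pRS306, carrying a roughly 4.3 kb genomic segment of the Saccharomyces cerevisiae SUP35 locus cloned between the XhoI and SacII sites of the polylinker. The backbone has no yeast replication origin or centromere in the feature table, consistent with pRS306 being an integrative vector that must recombine into the chromosome to be maintained. Selection in yeast relies on URA3 under its own promoter, which complements uracil auxotrophy and can be counterselected with 5-fluoroorotic acid. In E. coli the plasmid is propagated through a ColE1/pUC-type origin and selected with ampicillin via the β-lactamase gene. The catalogue lists it as low copy even though the annotated origin is of the high-copy type. An f1 origin, lacZα and lac regulatory remnants, and T7 and T3 promoters flanking the insert are standard backbone elements.

The insert contains the full SUP35 coding sequence, which encodes the translation termination factor eRF3, together with its native 5′ and 3′ flanking regions. These flanks extend into fragments of the neighbouring ARG82 and HSP42 genes. No heterologous promoter is annotated, so expression presumably depends on the native upstream sequence. The R2E2 allele carries two additional copies of the second oligopeptide repeat in the N-terminal prion-forming domain. Long genomic flanks combined with a counterselectable URA3 marker would suit integration followed by 5-FOA pop-out to replace the chromosomal SUP35 allele, although the record defers to the publication for the actual strategy. The associated work examined how oligopeptide-repeat expansions modulate protein-only, prion-based inheritance in yeast.
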