Addgene plasmid #1136: pJLI-SUP35 R2E2
Depositing lab: Susan Lindquist. Publication: Oligopeptide-repeat expansions modulate 'protein-only' inheritance in yeast. Liu JJ, Lindquist S. Nature 1999 Aug 5;400(6744):573-6. 10.1038/23048 PubMed 10448860.
Backbone
  Vector backbone: pRS306
  Backbone size w/o insert (bp): 4299
  Vector type: Yeast Expression
Growth in bacteria
  Bacterial resistance: Ampicillin, 100 μg/mL
  Growth temperature: 37°C
  Growth strain: DH5alpha
  Copy number: Low Copy
Gene/Insert
  Gene/Insert name: sup35 R2E2, 5' and 3' flanking regions (alt names: sup35; sup35 upstream and downstream; NM domain)
  Species: S. cerevisiae (budding yeast)
  Insert size (bp): 4286
  Mutation: 2 additional copies of second oligopeptide repeat in sup35 N domain
  GenBank ID: AY553990
  Entrez Gene: SUP35 (a.k.a. YDR172W, GST1, PNM2, SAL3, SUF12, SUP2, SUP36)
  Cloning method: Restriction Enzyme; 5′ cloning site XhoI-refer to strategy in manuscript (not destroyed); 3′ cloning site SacII- refer to strategy in manuscript (not destroyed)
  Sequencing primers: 5′ n/a
Terms and licenses: Academic/Nonprofit Terms; Industry Terms: Not Available to Industry
How to cite: pJLI-SUP35 R2E2 was a gift from Susan Lindquist (Addgene plasmid # 1136)
