>Addgene plasmid #1136 | pJLI-SUP35 R2E2 | addgene partial sequence | sequence record 117940 | pRSII-F1 5'-CGGCATCAGAGCAGATTGTAC-3'
ATTCATCATTTTTTTTTTATTCTTTTTTTTGATTTCGGTTTCCTTGAAATTTTTTTGATTCGGTAATCTC
CGAACAGAAGGAAGAACGAAGGAAGGAGCACAGACTTAGATTGGTATATATACGCATATGTAGTGTTGAA
GAAACATGAAATTGCCCAGTATTCTTAACCCAACTGCACAGAACAAAAACCTGCAGGAAACGAAGATAAA
TCATGTCGAAAGCTACATATAAGGAACGTGCTGCTACTCATCCTAGTCCTGTTGCTGCCAAGCTATTTAA
TATCATGCACGAAAAGCAAACAAACTTGTGTGCTTCATTGGATGTTCGTACCACCAAGGAATTACTGGAG
TTAGTTGAAGCATTAGGTCCCAAAATTTGTTTACTAAAAACACATGTGGATATCTTGACTGATTTTTCCA
TGGAGGGCACAGTTAAGCCGCTAAAGGCATTATCCGCCAAGTACAATTTTTTACTCTTCGAAGACAGAAA
ATTTGCTGACATTGGTAATACAGTCAAATTGCAGTACTCTGCGGGTGTATACAGAATAGCAGAATGGGCA
GACATTACGAATGCACACGGTGTGGTGGGCCCAGGTATTGTTAGCGGTTTGAAGCAGGCGGCAGAAGAAG
TAACAAAGGAACCTAGAGGCCTTTTGATGTTAGCAGAATTGTCATGCAAGGGCTCCCTATCTACTGGAGA
ATATACTAAGGGTACTGTTGACATTGCGAAGAGCGACAAAGATTTTGTTATCGGCTTTATTGCTCAAAGA
GACATGGGTGGAAGAGATGAAGGTTACGATTGGTTGATTATGACACCCGGTGTGGGTTTAGATGACAAGG
GAGACGCATTGGGTCAACAGTA
