>Addgene plasmid #1136 | pJLI-SUP35 R2E2 | addgene partial sequence | sequence record 117942 | pGEX3 5'-CCGGGAGCTGCATGTGTCAGAGG-3'
CCGAAACGCGCGAGACGAAAGGGCCTCGTGATACGCCTATTTTTATAGGTTAATGTCATGATAATAATGG
TTTCTTAGACGGATCGCTTGCCTGTAACTTACACGCGCCTCGTATCTTTTAATGATGGAATAATTTGGGA
ATTTACTCTGTGTTTATTTATTTTTATGTTTTGTATTTGGATTTTAGAAAGTAAATAAAGAAGGTAGAAG
AGTTACGGAATGAAGAAAAAAAAATAAACAAAGGTTTAAAAAATTTCAACAAAAAGCGTACTTTACATAT
ATATTTATTAGACAAGAAAAGCAGATTAAATAGATATACATTCGATTAACGATAAGTAAAATGTAAAATC
ACAGGATTTTCGTGTGTGGTCTTCTACACAGACAAGATGAAACAATTCGGCATTAATACCTGAGAGCAGG
AAGAGCAAGATAAAAGGTAGTATTTGTTGGCGATCCCCCTAGAGTCTTTTACATCTTCGGAAAACAAAAA
CTATTTTTTCTTTAATTTCTTTTTTTACTTTCTATTTTTAATTTATATATTTATATTAAAAAATTTAAAT
TATAATTATTTTTATAGCACGTGATGAAAAGGACCCAGGTGGCACTTTTCGGGGAAATGTGCGCGGAACC
CCTATTTGTTTATTTTTCTAAATACATTCAAATATGTATCCGCTCATGAGACAATAACCCTGATAAATGC
TTCAATAATATTGAAAAAGGAAGAGTATGAGTATTCAACATTTCCGTGTCGCCCTTATTCCCTTTTTTGC
GGCATTTTGCCTTCCTGTTTTTGCTCACCCAGAAACGCTGGTGAAAGTAAAAGATGCTGAAGATCAGTTG
GGTGCACGAGTGGGTTACATCGAACTGGATCTCAACAGCGGTAAGA
