>Addgene plasmid #1136 | pJLI-SUP35 R2E2 | addgene partial sequence | sequence record 117943 | M13pUC-Fwd 5'-CCCAGTCACGACGTTGTAAAACG-3'
CGACTCACTATAGGGCGAATTGGAGCTCATGGCTAGCAAAGGAGAAGAACTCTTCACTGGAGTTGTCCCA
ATTCTTGTTGAATTAGATGGTGATGTTAATGGGCACAAATTTTCTGTCAGTGGAGAGGGTGAAGGTGATG
CAACATACGGAAAACTTACCCTTAAATTTATTTGCACTACTGGAAAACTACCTGTTCCATGGCCAACACT
TGTCACTACTTTCACTTATGGTGTTCAGTGCTTTTCAAGATACCCGGATCATATGAAACGGCATGACTTT
TTCAAGAGTGCCATGCCCGAAGGTTATGTACAGGAAAGAACTATATTTTTCAAAGATGACGGGAACTACA
AGACACGTGCTGAAGTCAAGTTTGAAGGTGATACCCTTGTTAATAGAATCGAGTTAAAAGGTATTGATTT
TAAAGAAGATGGAAACATTCTTGGGCACAAATTGGAATACAACTATAACTCACACAATGTATACATCATG
GCAGACAAACAAAAGAATGGAATCAAAGCTAACTTCAAAATTAGACACAACATTGAAGATGGAAGCGTTC
AACTAGCAGACCATTATCAACAAAATACTCCAATTGGCGATGGCCCTGTCCTTTTACCAGACAACCATTA
CCTGTCCACACAATCTGCCCTTTCGAAAGATCCCAACGAAAAGAGAGACCACATGGTCCTTCTTGAGTTT
GTAACAGCTGCTGGGATTACACATGGCATGGATGAACTATACAAAGGATGAGAGCTCATCGTTAACAACT
TCGTCATCCACTTCTTCTTCCTGTTCCTTGATCAAGGCATCAGCACTGGTAACATTGGCATTGTTGGTAT
TATGTGTTGATTCAGAGATTTTAAGGTCTTCTACCTTTGGAAGTTCC
