>Addgene plasmid #1136 | pJLI-SUP35 R2E2 | addgene partial sequence | sequence record 117945 | M13pUC-Rev 5'-AGCGGATAACAATTTCACACAGG-3'
ATTACGCCAAGCTCGAAATTAACCCTCACTAAAGGGAACAAAAGCTGGTACCGGGCCCCCCCTCGAGGTC
GACGGTATCGATAAGCTTGATATCGAATTTCCCATTACCGACATTTGGGCGGCGGCCAAAGCGGTCGGAC
AGTGCTCCGAGAACGGGTGCGCATAGAAATTGCATCAACGCATATAGCGCTAGCAGCACGCCATAGTGAC
TGGCGATGCTGTCGGAATGGACGATATCCCGCAAGAGGCCCGGCAGTACCGGCATAACCAAGCCTATGCC
TACAGCATCCAGGGTGACGGTGCCGAGGATGACGATGAGCGCATTGTTAGATTTCATACACGGTGCCTGA
CTGCGTTAGCAATTTAACTGTGATAAACTACCGCATTAAAGCTAAAACACTTTTGTATTATTTTTCCTCA
TATATGTGTATAGGTTTATACGGATGATTTAATTATTACTTCACCACCCTTTATTTCAGGCTGATATCTT
AGCCTTGTTACTAGTTAGAAAAAGACATTTTTGCTGTCAGTCACTGTCAAGAGATTCTTTTGCTGGCATT
TCTTCTAGAAGCAAAAAGAGCGATGCGTCTTTTCCGCTGAACCGTTCCAGCAAAAAAGACTACCAACGCA
ATATGGATTGTCAGAATCATATAAAAGAGAAGCAAATAACTCCTTGTCTTGTATCAATTGCATTATAATA
TCTTCTTGTTAGTGCAATATCATATAGAAGTCATCGAAATAGATATTAAGAAAAACAAACTGTACAATCA
ATCAATCAATCAGGATCCATGTCGGATTCAAACCAAGGCAACAATCAGCAAAACTACCAGCAATACAGCC
AGAACGGTAACCAACAACAAGGTAACAACAGA
